>Addgene plasmid #245609 | pICSL50053 | addgene full sequence | sequence record 495581 | Addgene NGS Result
GGTCTCATTCGATGGACAAAGACTGCGAAATGAAGCGCACCACCCTGGATAGCCCTCTGGGCAAGCTGGA
ACTGTCTGGGTGCGAACAGGGCCTGCACCGTATCATCTTCCTGGGCAAAGGAACATCTGCCGCCGACGCC
GTGGAAGTGCCTGCCCCAGCCGCCGTGCTGGGCGGACCAGAGCCACTGATGCAGGCCACCGCCTGGCTCA
ACGCCTACTTTCACCAGCCTGAGGCCATCGAGGAGTTCCCTGTGCCAGCCCTGCACCACCCAGTGTTCCA
GCAGGAGAGCTTTACCCGCCAGGTGCTGTGGAAACTGCTGAAAGTGGTGAAGTTCGGAGAGGTCATCAGC
TACAGCCACCTGGCCGCCCTGGCCGGCAATCCCGCCGCCACCGCCGCCGTGAAAACCGCCCTGAGCGGAA
ATCCCGTGCCCATTCTGATCCCCTGCCACCGGGTGGTGCAGGGCGACCTGGACGTGGGGGGCTACGAGGG
CGGGCTCGCCGTGAAAGAGTGGCTGCTGGCCCACGAGGGCCACAGACTGGGCAAGCCTGGGCTGGGTGAC
TACAAGGATGACGATGACAAGTGAGCTTTGAGACCACGTGGCTCTTCAGTGGACGAAAGGGCCTCGTGAT
ACGCCTATTTTTATAGGTTAATGTCATGATAATAATGGTTTCTTAGACGTCAGGTGGCACTTTTCGGGGA
AATGTGCGCGGAACCCCTATTTGTTTATTTTTCTAAATACATTCAAATATGTATCCGCTCATGAGACAAT
AACCCTGATAAATGCTTCAATAATATTGAAAAAGGAAGAGTATGCGCTCACGCAACTGGTCCAGAACCTT
GACCGAACGCAGCGGTGGTAACGGCGCAGTGGCGGTTTTCATGGCTTGTTATGACTGTTTTTTTTTGGGG
TACAGTCTATGCCTCGGGCATCCAAGCAGCAAGCGCGTTACGCCGTGGGTCGATGTTTGATGTTATGGAG
CAGCAACGATGTTACGCAGCAGGGCAGTCGCCCTAAAACAAAGTTAAACATCATGAGGGAAGCGGTGATC
GCCGAAGTATCGACTCAACTATCAGAGGTAGTTGGCGTCATCGAGCGCCATCTCGAACCGACGTTGCTGG
CCGTACATTTGTACGGCTCCGCAGTGGATGGCGGCCTGAAGCCACACAGCGATATTGATTTGCTGGTTAC
GGTGACCGTAAGGCTTGATGAAACAACGCGGCGAGCTTTGATCAACGACCTTTTGGAAACTTCGGCTTCC
CCTGGAGAGAGCGAGATTCTCCGCGCTGTAGAAGTCACCATTGTTGTGCACGACGACATCATTCCGTGGC
GTTATCCAGCTAAGCGCGAACTGCAATTTGGAGAATGGCAGCGCAATGACATTCTTGCAGGTATCTTCGA
GCCAGCCACGATCGACATTGATCTGGCTATCTTGCTGACAAAAGCAAGAGAACATAGCGTTGCCTTGGTA
GGTCCAGCGGCGGAGGAACTCTTTGATCCGGTTCCTGAACAGGATCTATTTGAGGCGCTAAATGAAACCT
TAACGCTATGGAACTCGCCGCCCGACTGGGCTGGCGATGAGCGAAATGTAGTGCTTACGTTGTCCCGCAT
TTGGTACAGCGCAGTAACCGGCAAAATCGCGCCGAAGGATGTCGCTGCCGACTGGGCAATGGAGCGCCTG
CCGGCCCAGTATCAGCCCGTCATACTTGAAGCTAGACAGGCTTATCTTGGACAAGAAGAAGATCGCTTGG
CCTCGCGCGCAGATCAGTTGGAAGAATTTGTCCATTACGTAAAAGGCGAGATCACCAAGGTAGTCGGCAA
ATAACTGTCAGACCAAGTTTACTCATATATACTTTAGATTGATTTAAAACTTCATTTTTAATTTAAAAGG
ATCTAGGTGAAGATCCTTTTTGATAATCTCATGACCAAAATCCCTTAACGTGAGTTTTCGTTCCACTGAG
CGTCAGACCCCGTAGAAAAGATCAAAGGATCTTCTTGAGATCCTTTTTTTCTGCGCGTAATCTGCTGCTT
GCAAACAAAAAAACCACCGCTACCAGCGGTGGTTTGTTTGCCGGATCAAGAGCTACCAACTCTTTTTCCG
AAGGTAACTGGCTTCAGCAGAGCGCAGATACCAAATACTGTTCTTCTAGTGTAGCCGTAGTTAGGCCACC
ACTTCAAGAACTCTGTAGCACCGCCTACATACCTCGCTCTGCTAATCCTGTTACCAGTGGCTGCTGCCAG
TGGCGATAAGTCGTGTCTTACCGGGTTGGACTCAAGACGATAGTTACCGGATAAGGCGCAGCGGTCGGGC
TGAACGGGGGGTTCGTGCACACAGCCCAGCTTGGAGCGAACGACCTACACCGAACTGAGATACCTACAGC
GTGAGCTATGAGAAAGCGCCACGCTTCCCGAAGGGAGAAAGGCGGACAGGTATCCGGTAAGCGGCAGGGT
CGGAACAGGAGAGCGCACGAGGGAGCTTCCAGGGGGAAACGCCTGGTATCTTTATAGTCCTGTCGGGTTT
CGCCACCTCTGACTTGAGCGTCGATTTTTGTGATGCTCGTCAGGGGGGCGGAGCCTATGGAAAAACGCCA
GCAACGCGGCCTTTTTACGGTTCCTGGCCTTTTGCTGGCCTTTTGCTCACATGTTCTTTCCTGCGTTATC
CCCTGATTCTGTGGATAACCGTATTACCGCCTTTGAGTGAGCTGATACCGCTCGCCGCAGCCGAACGACC
GAGCGCAGCGAGTCAGTGAGCGAGGAAGCGGAAGAGCGCCCAATACGCAAACCGCCTCTCCCCGCGCGTT
GGCCGATTCATTAATCACTGT
Features (pLannotate 1.2.2; 8 found; start..end, strand, type, name):
     12..557     +  CDS            SNAP-tag®: human O6-alkylguanine-DNA-alkyltransferase variant that forms covalent bonds with benzylguanine derivatives fast-reacting variant, optimized for mammalian expression
    561..581     +  CDS            FLAG (fragment): FLAG® epitope tag, followed by an enterokinase cleavage site
    707..811     +  promoter       AmpR promoter: bla
    802..882     -  CDS            int (fragment): INT2_ECOLX - Protein inferred from homology: Swiss-Prot protein existence level 3. Putative integrase believed to be involved in the insertion of antibiotic resistance genes into plasmids and transposons. From Escherichia coli.
    970..1026    +  CDS            GmR (fragment): gentamycin acetyltransferase; aacC1; confers resistance to gentamycin
   1033..1821    +  CDS            aadA: S3AD_ECOLX - Experimental evidence at protein level: Swiss-Prot protein existence level 1. Mediates bacterial resistance to the antibiotics streptomycin and spectinomycin. From Escherichia coli.
   1995..2583    +  rep_origin     ori: high-copy-number ColE1/pMB1/pBR322/pUC origin of replication
   2766..2815    +  CDS            lacI (fragment): lac repressor; lacI; The lac repressor binds to the lac operator to inhibit transcription in E. coli. This inhibition can be relieved by adding lactose or isopropyl-β-D-thiogalactopyranoside (IPTG).
