[The description below was written by a language model from this plasmid's Addgene catalogue record and pLannotate feature annotations shown in this document.]
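Description:
pICSL50053 is a Level 0 Golden Gate (MoClo syntax) part plasmid built on the small pICSL01003 synthetic-biology backbone. It carries a C-terminal tag module rather than a complete expression unit. It is a high-copy E. coli plasmid. The feature table shows a ColE1/pUC-type origin and an aadA gene for spectinomycin/streptomycin resistance, which matches the recorded spectinomycin selection. A bla-type promoter annotation lies upstream of aadA. The short integrase, gentamicin acetyltransferase and lacI fragments detected nearby are most likely remnants of the resistance cassette and backbone, not functional genes.

The payload is a synthetic insert of roughly 577 bp encoding the SNAP-tag. This is an engineered variant of human O6-alkylguanine-DNA-alkyltransferase that reacts covalently with benzylguanine derivatives, so a fusion protein can be labelled specifically with fluorophores or other substrates. The annotation also detects a partial FLAG epitope match immediately downstream of the SNAP coding sequence, although the catalogue entry does not mention a FLAG tag. Internal BsaI and BpiI sites were removed by point mutation, which lets the part withstand the Type IIS digestions used in hierarchical assembly. On release, the module carries the TTCG and GCTT overhangs that define the C-terminal tag position in the MoClo standard. This places it in frame after a coding sequence part and ahead of a terminator part.

No promoter or terminator for expressing the tag is present in this plasmid. Those elements come from other Level 0 modules when a Level 1 transcription unit is assembled. The plasmid is intended as a reusable building block for generating SNAP-tagged fusion proteins. The record does not state the intended expression host.
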