Addgene plasmid #245609: pICSL50053
Purpose: Level 0 Golden Gate part C-Terminal Tag with overhangs TTCG - GCTT
Depositing lab: Mark Youles. Depositing organization: Sainsbury Laboratory, Norwich.
Backbone
  Vector backbone: pICSL01003
  Backbone size w/o insert (bp): 2244
  Vector type: Synthetic Biology
Growth in bacteria
  Bacterial resistance: Spectinomycin, 50 μg/mL
  Growth temperature: 37°C
  Growth strain: DH5alpha
  Copy number: High Copy
Gene/Insert
  Gene/Insert name: C-Terminal tag SNAP targeted labelling TAG
  Species: Synthetic
  Insert size (bp): 577
  Mutation: BsaI/BpiI sites removed by point-mutation
  Cloning method: Restriction Enzyme; 5′ cloning site BsaI (destroyed during cloning); 3′ cloning site BsaI (destroyed during cloning)
  Sequencing primers: 5′ TCACATGTTCTTTCCTGCG; 3′ GTCTCATGAGCGGATACATATTTGAATG
Terms and licenses: Academic/Nonprofit Terms; Industry Terms: Not Available to Industry
Depositor comments: Level 0 C-Terminal tag module used for GoldenGate assemblies using the MoClo overhang syntax
How to cite: pICSL50053 was a gift from Mark Youles (Addgene plasmid # 245609 ; http://n2t.net/addgene:245609 ; RRID:Addgene_245609)
